>Addgene plasmid #221324 | pRetroX-TRE3G-GMIP P564D | addgene full sequence | sequence record 439174 | Addgene NGS Result
GGATCCGCCACCATGGACTACAAGGATCACGACGGTGATTACAAGGACCACGACATCGACTACAAGGACG
ACGACGACAAGATGGACAGTGCTGAAACTGAGCTCACACCAGCCCCCGAGGGCAGGAAGCGATATTCTGA
TATATTTCAAAGTCTCGACAATCTGGAGATCTCTCTCGGAAACGTGACTTTCGACCCCCTTGCAGGAGAT
CCAGTAAGACGCGAAGATCTCGAGCCTGATAAGGCAGACACCGCCACCGTTGTGACCGAGGAGAACAGTG
AGGCAAGCAGTTGGCGCGACTTGAGTCCAGAGGGCCCAGCCCCCCTTACAGAAGAGGAGCTTGATCTTCG
CTTGATCAGGACCAAAGGGGGCGTGGACGCCGCCCTTGAATATGCCAAGGCATGGAGTCGATACGCAAAG
GAACTGCTCGCTTGGACAGATAAAAGAGCAAACTACGAACTCGAGTTTGCCAAATCAATAATGAAGTTGG
CAGAAGCTGGGAAAGTATCCATATTGCAACAATCTCAGATGCCTTTGCAATACATCTATACTTTGTTTCT
CGAGCATGACTTGTCCCTCGGCGCATTGGCTTTGGAAACTGTAGCCCAACAAAAGCGCGATTACTATCAG
CCTCTTGCAGCCAAAAGGATGGAAATCGAAAAGTGGAGAAAAGAGTTCAAGGAACAATGGTTGAAGGAGC
AAAAAAGAATGAATGAAGCAGTCCAGGCCTTGAGACGCTCTGAGCTCCAGTACATACAGCGACGCGAGGA
CCTGCGGGCACGCTCACAGGGTTCTCCTGAGGACCCTCCCTCACAGGCATCCCCCGGCTCCAACAAACAA
CAAGAAAGACGGCGGCGCAGTAGGGAGGAAGCACAGGCTAAGGCCCACGAAGCCGAGGCACTTTACCAGG
CATGTGTGAGAGAGGCTAATTCACGCCAACAAGATTTGGAAACTACAAAACGGCGGATCGTCTCACATGT
TCGCAAGCTCGTGCTGCAGGGGGATGAAGTACTCCGACGGGTTACACTTGGACTTTTCGAACTTAGGGGG
GCTCAGGCAGAGCGGGGACCTCGCAGCTTTTCCGCTCTGGCCGAATGTTGCGTACCATTCGAACCCGGTC
AAAGATATCAAGAATTTGTAAGGACTCTCCAGCCAGGTGCCCCTCCTCCCCCCTCCCCTGCCTTCTGCTT
CCAAGAATTTACTGCTGTAGTCCATTCATTCCCTCAGGATACAAAGAAGAAGTTTTCTGGCCCCCTGCCC
CCAAGGCTTGAAGAGGAAGGAAGTCCCGAGCCCGGTCCATGGGAGGTTGCAAGCTTGGGTTCTCAGGGTA
TTCCAGGCAGCGACGTTGATTCAGTAGGGGGAGGCTCTGAATCTCGATCCTTGGATTCTCCTACCAGTTC
TCCCGGCGCAGGGGCCAGAAGGCTGGTAAAGGCCAGTTCCACAGGAACCGAGTCCTCTGACGACTTTGAA
GAACGGGACCCCGACCTTGGAGATGGAATCGAAAATGGTGTAGGCAGTCCATTCAGGAAGTGGACATTGT
CTACTGCCGCACAAACTCATAGGCTGCGCCGGCTTAGAGGTCCCGCAAAGTGCAGGGAATGTGAAGCTTT
CATGGTTTCTGGTACCGAGTGCGAGGAATGTTTTTTGACCTGCCATAAGCGATGTTTGGAGACCCTTCTT
ATACTGTGTGGCCATCGACGCCTTCCAGCCCGCATGTCACTCTTTGGAGTAGACTTCCTCCAGCTGCCAC
GGGACTTTCCTGAAGAAGTGGACTTCGTCATAACACGGTGTACCGCTGAGATAGAACATAGGGCTTTGGG
TCTTCAGGGGATTTACAGAGTCTCTGGGTCCCGAGTAAGGGTTGAAAGACTTTGTCAAGCCTTCGAAAAC
GGGCGAGCTTTGGTTGAGCTCAGTGGCAATAGTCCCCATGACATTACAAGCGTACTCAAAAGGTTTCTGC
AGGAACTGACTGACCCCGTAGTTCCATTCCATCTTTATGATGCTTTTATCTCTTTGGCAAAGACACTCCA
TGCTGACCCCGGGGACGATCCAGGTACCCCAAACCCATCTCCCGAGATCATCAGATCACTGAAAACATTG
CTTGTTCAACTCCCCGATAGTAATTATTCCACCCTCCGCCACCTCGTCGCACACCTTTTTAGAGTCGCTG
CTCGGTTCGAAGAAAACAAAATGAGCGCAAATAACCTGGGCATTGTCTTCGGACCAACCTTGCTCAGGCC
CCCAGATGGGCCTCGAGCAACTGGGGCTAGCCCCGTAGCCTGCCTTTTGGACAGCGGCCACCAAGCACAG
CTGGTCGAATTTCTCATCGTGCATTACGAGCAAATATTTGGAATGGACGAGCTGCCTCTTGCAAGTGAAC
CTCTGACACAGGACCCCGGCCTGGCTCCAGCTTGTTTGGAGTCCAGTCCCCAACACCCTGCATCTCTCCT
TGCCCAAGATACCCAGCCACTTACAATTGCATTGGATAGTAGTCCAGACCCTAAGCACCATTCTGCACTT
GAGAAATGCCCCGAGGTTACACCACCCGAATTGGCCACATTGCAGCGAGATCAGAGGGAGGAGGAGGTTG
AAGACACACGCGACGGTGCTGGAGATGGCTCAAGTCACTGTCCCGAAGATCTTGCACTGGGGGCCCAGTC
TCGAGGTCACTTTTCAAGGCAACCAGTAAAGTATTCCCGCGGTGGAGTGAGGCCCGTGACCCACCAATTG
TCAAGCCTCGCTCTCGTCGCCTCAAAACTTTGTGAAGAGACACCAGTTACCGTCTCCGCAGTCCACAGAG
GTAGTTTGCGCGTAAGGGGCCTGGGCCCTGCCGCCGCTTGCCCCGAGGGAAGTCCTCTTCGCCGCAACCC
TCTCCCTAAACATTTTGAGATCACACAAGAAACTGCACGCTTGCTCAGTAAATTGAATTCAGACGCTGTC
TCCCGCACCACTTGTTGCGCTGATCCAGAACCCGAGGAGTCCGAGGAGCACCTCTGATAATACCGGGTAG
GGGAGGCGCTTTTCCCAAGGCAGTCTGGAGCATGCGCTTTAGCAGCCCCGCTGGGCACTTGGCGCTACAC
AAGTGGCCTCTGGCCTCGCACACATTCCACATCCACCGGTAGGCGCCAACCGGCTCCGTTCTTTGGTGGC
CCCTTCGCGCCACCTTCTACTCCTCCCCTAGTCAGGAAGTTCCCCCCCGCCCCGCAGCTCGCGTCGTGCA
GGACGTGACAAATGGAAGTAGCACGTCTCACTAGTCTCGTGCAGATGGACAGCACCGCTGAGCAATGGAA
GCGGGTAGGCCTTTGGGGCAGCGGCCAATAGCAGCTTTGCTCCTTCGCTTTCTGGGCTCAGAGGCTGGGA
AGGGGTGGGTCCGGGGGCGGGCTCAGGGGCGGGCTCAGGGGCGGGGCGGGCGCCCGAAGGTCCTCCGGAG
GCCCGGCATTCTGCACGCTTCAAAAGCGCACGTCTGCCGCGCTGTTCTCCTCTTCCTCATCTCCGGGCCT
TTCGACCTGCAGCCCAAGCTTACCATGACCGAGTACAAGCCCACGGTGCGCCTCGCCACCCGCGACGACG
TCCCCAGGGCCGTACGCACCCTCGCCGCCGCGTTCGCCGACTACCCCGCCACGCGCCACACCGTCGATCC
GGACCGCCACATCGAGCGGGTCACCGAGCTGCAAGAACTCTTCCTCACGCGCGTCGGGCTCGACATCGGC
AAGGTGTGGGTCGCGGACGACGGCGCCGCGGTGGCGGTCTGGACCACGCCGGAGAGCGTCGAAGCGGGGG
CGGTGTTCGCCGAGATCGGCCCGCGCATGGCCGAGTTGAGCGGTTCCCGGCTGGCCGCGCAGCAACAGAT
GGAAGGCCTCCTGGCGCCGCACCGGCCCAAGGAGCCCGCGTGGTTCCTGGCCACCGTCGGCGTCTCGCCC
GACCACCAGGGCAAGGGTCTGGGCAGCGCCGTCGTGCTCCCCGGAGTGGAGGCGGCCGAGCGCGCCGGGG
TGCCCGCCTTCCTGGAGACCTCCGCGCCCCGCAACCTCCCCTTCTACGAGCGGCTCGGCTTCACCGTCAC
CGCCGACGTCGAGGTGCCCGAAGGACCGCGCACCTGGTGCATGACCCGCAAGCCCGGTGCCTGACGCCCG
CCCCACGACCCGCAGCGCCCGACCGAAAGGAGCGCACGACCCCATGCATCGGCGTCTCGAGATATCAGTG
GTCCAGGCTCTAGTTTTGACTCAACAATATCACCAGCTGAAGCCTATAGAGTACGAGCCATAGATAAAAT
AAAAGATTTTATTTAGTCTCCAGAAAAAGGGGGGAATGAAAGACCCCACCTGTAGGTTTGGCAAGCTAGC
TTAAGTAACGCCATTTTGCAAGGCATGGAAAAATACATAACTGAGAATAGAGAAGTTCAGATCAAGGTCA
GGAACAGATGGAACAGGGTCGACCCTAGAGAACCATCAGATGTTTCCAGGGTGCCCCAAGGACCTGAAAT
GACCCTGTGCCTTATTTGAACTAACCAATCAGTTCGCTTCTCGCTTCTGTTCGCGCGCTTCTGCTCCCCG
AGCTCAATAAAAGAGCCCACAACCCCTCACTCGGGGCGCCAGTCCTCCGATTGACTGAGTCGCCCGGGTA
CCCGTGTATCCAATAAACCCTCTTGCAGTTGCATCCGACTTGTGGTCTCGCTGTTCCTTGGGAGGGTCTC
CTCTGAGTGATTGACTACCCGTCAGCGGGGGTCTTTCATTTGGGGGCTCGTCCGGGATCGGGAGACCCCT
GCCCAGGGACCACCGACCCACCACCGGGAGGTAAGCTGGCTGCCTCGCGCGTTTCGGTGATGACGGTGAA
AACCTCTGACACATGCAGCTCCCGGAGACGGTCACAGCTTGTCTGTAAGCGGATGCCGGGAGCAGACAAG
CCCGTCAGGGCGCGTCAGCGGGTGTTGGCGGGTGTCGGGGCGCAGCCATGACCCAGTCACGTAGCGATAG
CGGAGTGTAGATCCGGCTGTGGAATGTGTGTCAGTTAGGGTGTGGAAAGTCCCCAGGCTCCCCAGCAGGC
AGAAGTATGCAAAGCATGCATCTCAATTAGTCAGCAACCAGGTGTGGAAAGTCCCCAGGCTCCCCAGCAG
GCAGAAGTATGCAAAGCATGCATCTCAATTAGTCAGCAACCATAGTCCCGCCCCTAACTCCGCCCATCCC
GCCCCTAACTCCGCCCAGTTCCGCCCATTCTCCGCCCCATGGCTGACTAATTTTTTTTATTTATGCAGAG
GCCGAGGCCGCCTCGGCCTCTGAGCTATTCCAGAAGTAGTGAGGAGGCTTTTTTGGAGGCCTAGGCTTTT
GCAAAAAGCTTACTGGCTTAACTATGCGGCATCAGAGCAGATTGTACTGAGAGTGCACCATATGCGGTGT
GAAATACCGCACAGATGCGTAAGGAGAAAATACCGCATCAGGCGCTCTTCCGCTTCCTCGCTCACTGACT
CGCTGCGCTCGGTCGTTCGGCTGCGGCGAGCGGTATCAGCTCACTCAAAGGCGGTAATACGGTTATCCAC
AGAATCAGGGGATAACGCAGGAAAGAACATGTGAGCAAAAGGCCAGCAAAAGGCCAGGAACCGTAAAAAG
GCCGCGTTGCTGGCGTTTTTCCATAGGCTCCGCCCCCCTGACGAGCATCACAAAAATCGACGCTCAAGTC
AGAGGTGGCGAAACCCGACAGGACTATAAAGATACCAGGCGTTTCCCCCTGGAAGCTCCCTCGTGCGCTC
TCCTGTTCCGACCCTGCCGCTTACCGGATACCTGTCCGCCTTTCTCCCTTCGGGAAGCGTGGCGCTTTCT
CATAGCTCACGCTGTAGGTATCTCAGTTCGGTGTAGGTCGTTCGCTCCAAGCTGGGCTGTGTGCACGAAC
CCCCCGTTCAGCCCGACCGCTGCGCCTTATCCGGTAACTATCGTCTTGAGTCCAACCCGGTAAGACACGA
CTTATCGCCACTGGCAGCAGCCACTGGTAACAGGATTAGCAGAGCGAGGTATGTAGGCGGTGCTACAGAG
TTCTTGAAGTGGTGGCCTAACTACGGCTACACTAGAAGGACAGTATTTGGTATCTGCGCTCTGCTGAAGC
CAGTTACCTTCGGAAAAAGAGTTGGTAGCTCTTGATCCGGCAAACAAACCACCGCTGGTAGCGGTGGTTT
TTTTGTTTGCAAGCAGCAGATTACGCGCAGAAAAAAAGGATCTCAAGAAGATCCTTTGATCTTTTCTACG
GGGTCTGACGCTCAGTGGAACGAAAACTCACGTTAAGGGATTTTGGTCATGAGATTATCAAAAAGGATCT
TCACCTAGATCCTTTTAAATTAAAAATGAAGTTTTAAATCAATCTAAAGTATATATGAGTAAACTTGGTC
TGACAGTTACCAATGCTTAATCAGTGAGGCACCTATCTCAGCGATCTGTCTATTTCGTTCATCCATAGTT
GCCTGACTCCCCGTCGTGTAGATAACTACGATACGGGAGGGCTTACCATCTGGCCCCAGTGCTGCAATGA
TACCGCGAGACCCACGCTCACCGGCTCCAGATTTATCAGCAATAAACCAGCCAGCCGGAAGGGCCGAGCG
CAGAAGTGGTCCTGCAACTTTATCCGCCTCCATCCAGTCTATTAATTGTTGCCGGGAAGCTAGAGTAAGT
AGTTCGCCAGTTAATAGTTTGCGCAACGTTGTTGCCATTGCTGCAGGCATCGTGGTGTCACGCTCGTCGT
TTGGTATGGCTTCATTCAGCTCCGGTTCCCAACGATCAAGGCGAGTTACATGATCCCCCATGTTGTGCAA
AAAAGCGGTTAGCTCCTTCGGTCCTCCGATCGTTGTCAGAAGTAAGTTGGCCGCAGTGTTATCACTCATG
GTTATGGCAGCACTGCATAATTCTCTTACTGTCATGCCATCCGTAAGATGCTTTTCTGTGACTGGTGAGT
ACTCAACCAAGTCATTCTGAGAATAGTGTATGCGGCGACCGAGTTGCTCTTGCCCGGCGTCAACACGGGA
TAATACCGCGCCACATAGCAGAACTTTAAAAGTGCTCATCATTGGAAAACGTTCTTCGGGGCGAAAACTC
TCAAGGATCTTACCGCTGTTGAGATCCAGTTCGATGTAACCCACTCGTGCACCCAACTGATCTTCAGCAT
CTTTTACTTTCACCAGCGTTTCTGGGTGAGCAAAAACAGGAAGGCAAAATGCCGCAAAAAAGGGAATAAG
GGCGACACGGAAATGTTGAATACTCATACTCTTCCTTTTTCAATATTATTGAAGCATTTATCAGGGTTAT
TGTCTCATGAGCGGATACATATTTGAATGTATTTAGAAAAATAAACAAATAGGGGTTCCGCGCACATTTC
CCCGAAAAGTGCCACCTGACGTCTAAGAAACCATTATTATCATGACATTAACCTATAAAAATAGGCGTAT
CACGAGGCCCTTTCGTCTTCAAGAATTAGCTTGGCCATTGCATACGTTGTATCCATATCATAATATGTAC
ATTTATATTGGCTCATGTCCAACATTACCGCCATGTTGACATTGATTATTGACTAGTTATTAATAGTAAT
CAATTACGGGGTCATTAGTTCATAGCCCATATATGGAGTTCCGCGTTACATAACTTACGGTAAATGGCCC
GCCTGGCTGACCGCCCAACGACCCCCGCCCATTGACGTCAATAATGACGTATGTTCCCATAGTAACGCCA
ATAGGGACTTTCCATTGACGTCAATGGGTGGAGTATTTACGGTAAACTGCCCACTTGGCAGTACATCAAG
TGTATCATATGCCAAGTACGCCCCCTATTGACGTCAATGACGGTAAATGGCCCGCCTGGCATTATGCCCA
GTACATGACCTTATGGGACTTTCCTACTTGGCAGTACATCTACGTATTAGTCATCGCTATTACCATGGTG
ATGCGGTTTTGGCAGTACATCAATGGGCGTGGATAGCGGTTTGACTCACGGGGATTTCCAAGTCTCCACC
CCATTGACGTCAATGGGAGTTTGTTTTGGCACCAAAATCAACGGGACTTTCCAAAATGTCGTAACAACTC
CGCCCCATTGACGCAAATGGGCGGTAGGCGTGTACGGTGGGAGGTCTATATAAGCAGAGCTCAATAAAAG
AGCCCACAACCCCTCACTCGGCGCGCCAGTCTTCCGATAGACTGCGTCGCCCGGGTACCCGTATTCCCAA
TAAAGCCTCTTGCTGTTTGCATCCGAATCGTGGTCTCGCTGTTCCTTGGGAGGGTCTCCTCTGAGTGATT
GACTACCCACGACGGGGGTCTTTCATTTGGGGGCTCGTCCGGGATTTGGAGACCCCTGCCCAGGGACCAC
CGACCCACCACCGGGAGGTAAGCTGGCCAGCAACTTATCTGTGTCTGTCCGATTGTCTAGTGTCTATGTT
TGATGTTATGCGCCTGCGTCTGTACTAGTTAGCTAACTAGCTCTGTATCTGGCGGACCCGTGGTGGAACT
GACGAGTTCTGAACACCCGGCCGCAACCCTGGGAGACGTCCCAGGGACTTTGGGGGCCGTTTTTGTGGCC
CGACCTGAGGAAGGGAGTCGATGTGGAATCCGACCCCGTCAGGATATGTGGTTCTGGTAGGAGACGAGAA
CCTAAAACAGTTCCCGCCTCCGTCTGAATTTTTGCTTTCGGTTTGGAACCGAAGCCGCGCGTCTTGTCTG
CTGCAGCGCTGCAGCATCGTTCTGTGTTGTCTCTGTCTGACTGTGTTTCTGTATTTGTCTGAAAATTAGG
GCCAGACTGTTACCACTCCCTTAAGTTTGACCTTAGGTCACTGGAAAGATGTCGAGCGGATCGCTCACAA
CCAGTCGGTAGATGTCAAGAAGAGACGTTGGGTTACCTTCTGCTCTGCAGAATGGCCAACCTTTAACGTC
GGATGGCCGCGAGACGGCACCTTTAACCGAGACCTCATCACCCAGGTTAAGATCAAGGTCTTTTCACCTG
GCCCGCATGGACACCCAGACCAGGTCCCCTACATCGTGACCTGGGAAGCCTTGGCTTTTGACCCCCCTCC
CTGGGTCAAGCCCTTTGTACACCCTAAGCCTCCGCCTCCTCTTCCTCCATCCGCCCCGTCTCTCCCCCTT
GAACCTCCTCGTTCGACCCCGCCTCGATCCTCCCTTTATCCAGCCCTCACTCCTTCTCTAGGCGCCGGAA
TTGAAGATCTCGATGAGGCCCTTTCGTCTTCACTCGAGTTTACTCCCTATCAGTGATAGAGAACGTATGA
AGAGTTTACTCCCTATCAGTGATAGAGAACGTATGCAGACTTTACTCCCTATCAGTGATAGAGAACGTAT
AAGGAGTTTACTCCCTATCAGTGATAGAGAACGTATGACCAGTTTACTCCCTATCAGTGATAGAGAACGT
ATCTACAGTTTACTCCCTATCAGTGATAGAGAACGTATATCCAGTTTACTCCCTATCAGTGATAGAGAAC
GTATGTCGAGGTAGGCGTGTACGGTGGGCGCCTATAAAAGCAGAGCTCGTTTAGTGAACCGTCAGATCGC
CTGGAGCAATTCCACAACACTTTTGTCTTATACTT
Features (pLannotate 1.2.2; 19 found; start..end, strand, type, name):
     61..81      +  CDS            FLAG (fragment): FLAG® epitope tag, followed by an enterokinase cleavage site
     82..2994    +  CDS            Gmip: GMIP_MOUSE - Experimental evidence at protein level: Swiss-Prot protein existence level 1. Stimulates, in vitro and in vivo, the GTPase activity of RhoA. From Mus musculus (Mouse).
   3005..3504    +  promoter       PGK promoter: mouse phosphoglycerate kinase 1 promoter
   3525..4124    +  CDS            PuroR: puromycin N-acetyltransferase; pac from Streptomyces alboniger; confers resistance to puromycin
   4191..4263    +  CDS            env (fragment): murine leukemia virus gPr80 envelope polyprotein precursor; env; proteolytically cleaved into gp70SU and p15TM subunits
   4305..4730    +  LTR            3' LTR (ΔU3): self-inactivating 3' long terminal repeat (LTR) from Moloney murine leukemia virus
   4799..4839    +  CDS            rop (fragment): Rop protein, which maintains plasmids at low copy number; rop
   4941..4979    +  misc_feature   bom (fragment): basis of mobility region from pBR322
   4996..5325    +  promoter       SV40 promoter: SV40 enhancer and early promoter
   5331..5432    +  misc_feature   bom (fragment): basis of mobility region from pBR322
   5618..6206    -  rep_origin     ori: high-copy-number ColE1/pMB1/pBR322/pUC origin of replication
   6377..7237    -  CDS            AmpR: β-lactamase; bla; confers resistance to ampicillin, carbenicillin, and related antibiotics
   7238..7342    -  promoter       AmpR promoter: bla
   7528..7907    +  enhancer       CMV enhancer: human cytomegalovirus immediate early enhancer
   7908..8111    +  promoter       CMV promoter: human cytomegalovirus (CMV) immediate early promoter
   8112..8287    +  LTR            5' LTR (truncated): truncated long terminal repeat from Moloney murine sarcoma virus
   8409..8683    +  misc_feature   MESV Ψ (fragment): packaging signal of murine embryonic stem cell virus
   8750..9166    +  CDS            gag (truncated): truncated Moloney murine leukemia virus (MMLV) gag gene lacking the start codon
   9206..9555    +  promoter       TRE3GV promoter: 3rd-generation Tet-responsive promoter that can be activated by binding of Tet-On® 3G, optimized for retroviral and lentiviral vectors
