[The description below was written by a language model from this plasmid's Addgene catalogue record and pLannotate feature annotations shown in this document.]
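Description:
pRetroX-TRE3G-GMIP P564D is a gammaretroviral transfer vector built on the pRetroX-TRE3G backbone for doxycycline-inducible expression of a mutant mouse GMIP in mammalian cells after retroviral transduction. It is maintained in bacteria as a high-copy plasmid through a ColE1/pUC-type origin and selected with ampicillin via the β-lactamase gene. The viral portion begins with a hybrid 5′ end in which the CMV enhancer and promoter drive a truncated LTR, allowing strong production of genomic RNA in packaging cells. This is followed by a packaging signal (Ψ) and a truncated gag segment lacking its start codon, which together support encapsidation. The 3′ LTR carries a U3 deletion, so the integrated provirus is self-inactivating and its LTR-driven transcription is minimised, reducing interference with the internal promoters.

The payload lies between these elements. A TRE3GV promoter, the third-generation Tet-responsive promoter adapted for viral vectors, controls the mouse Gmip coding sequence carrying the P564D substitution, cloned between BamHI and EcoRI sites. The record lists an N-terminal 3xFLAG tag, and the annotation detects a FLAG fragment immediately upstream of the gene. GMIP is annotated as a stimulator of RhoA GTPase activity. Downstream, a mouse PGK promoter drives puromycin N-acetyltransferase, permitting constitutive selection of transduced cells. Because the transactivator is not annotated on this plasmid, induction requires Tet-On 3G supplied separately, which binds the TRE3G promoter in the presence of doxycycline. The construct serves to generate stable cell lines with tunable expression of the tagged mutant protein; the record does not state the functional consequence of the P564D change.
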