Addgene plasmid #221324: pRetroX-TRE3G-GMIP P564D
Purpose: Dox-inducible expression of GMIP mutant in mammalian cells by retroviral transduction
Depositing lab: Jonathan Kagan. Depositing organization: Boston Children's Hospital. Publication: pLxIS-containing domains are biochemically flexible regulators of interferons and metabolism. Landau LM, Chaudhary N, Tien YC, Rogozinska M, Joshi S, Yao C, Crowley J, Hullahalli K, Campbell IW, Waldor MK, Haigis M, Kagan JC. Mol Cell. 2024 Jul 11;84(13):2436-2454.e10. doi: 10.1016/j.molcel.2024.05.030. Epub 2024 Jun 25. PubMed 38925114.
Backbone
  Vector backbone: pRetroX-TRE3G
  Vector type: Retroviral
Growth in bacteria
  Bacterial resistance: Ampicillin, 100 μg/mL
  Growth temperature: 37°C
  Growth strain: NEB Stable
  Copy number: High Copy
Gene/Insert
  Gene/Insert name: GMIP
  Species: M. musculus (mouse)
  Mutation: P564D
  Entrez Gene: Gmip (a.k.a. 5031419I10Rik)
  Promoter: TRE3G
  Tag / fusion protein: 3xFLAG (N terminal on insert)
  Cloning method: Restriction Enzyme; 5′ cloning site BamHI (not destroyed); 3′ cloning site EcoRI (not destroyed)
Terms and licenses: Academic/Nonprofit Terms; Industry Terms: Not Available to Industry
How to cite: pRetroX-TRE3G-GMIP P564D was a gift from Jonathan Kagan (Addgene plasmid # 221324 ; http://n2t.net/addgene:221324 ; RRID:Addgene_221324)
